>Addgene plasmid #114397 | pAB-HDAC5(mut-H-A) | addgene full sequence | sequence record 225199 | Addgene NGS Result
CAGTACAATCTGCTCTGATGCCGCATAGTTAAGCCAGTATCTGCTCCCTGCTTGTGTGTTGGAGGTCGCT
GAGTAGTGCGCGAGCAAAATTTAAGCTACAACAAGGCAAGGCTTGACCGACAATTGCATGAAGAATCTGC
TTAGGGTTAGGCGTTTTGCGCTGCTTCGCGATGTACGGGCCAGATATACGCGTTGACATTGATTATTGAC
TAGTTATTAATAGTAATCAATTACGGGGTCATTAGTTCATAGCCCATATATGGAGTTCCGCGTTACATAA
CTTACGGTAAATGGCCCGCCTGGCTGACCGCCCAACGACCCCCGCCCATTGACGTCAATAATGACGTATG
TTCCCATAGTAACGCCAATAGGGACTTTCCATTGACGTCAATGGGTGGAGTATTTACGGTAAACTGCCCA
CTTGGCAGTACATCAAGTGTATCATATGCCAAGTACGCCCCCTATTGACGTCAATGACGGTAAATGGCCC
GCCTGGCATTATGCCCAGTACATGACCTTATGGGACTTTCCTACTTGGCAGTACATCTACGTATTAGTCA
TCGCTATTACCATGGTGATGCGGTTTTGGCAGTACATCAATGGGCGTGGATAGCGGTTTGACTCACGGGG
ATTTCCAAGTCTCCACCCCATTGACGTCAATGGGAGTTTGTTTTGGCACCAAAATCAACGGGACTTTCCA
AAATGTCGTAACAACTCCGCCCCATTGACGCAAATGGGCGGTAGGCGTGTACGGTGGGAGGTCTATATAA
GCAGAGCTCTCTGGCTAACTAGAGAACCCACTGCTTACTGGCTTATCGAAATTAATACGACTCACTATAG
GGAGACCCAAGCTGGCTAGCGTTTAAACTTAAGCTTGGTACCGAGCTCGGATCCGCCACCATGGCCACCC
AGGACGAGTTCACCCAGCTGAGCCAGTCTATCGCCGAGTTCCACACCTACCAGCTGGGCAACGGCCGGTG
CAGCAGCCTGCTGGCCCAGAGAATCCACGCCCCTCCCGAGACAGTGTGGTCCGTCGTGCGGAGATTCGAC
CGGCCCCAGATCTACAAGCACTTCATCAAGAGCTGCAACGTGTCCGAGGACTTCGAGATGAGAGTGGGCT
GCACCCGGGACGTGAACGTGATCAGCGGCCTGCCCGCCAACACCAGCAGAGAGAGACTGGACCTGCTGGA
CGACGACAGAAGAGTGACCGGCTTCAGCATCACCGGCGGAGAGCACCGGCTGCGGAACTACAAGAGCGTG
ACCACCGTGCACAGATTCGAGAAAGAGGAAGAAGAGGAACGGATCTGGACCGTGGTGCTGGAAAGCTACG
TGGTGGACGTGCCCGAGGGCAACAGCGAAGAGGACACCCGGCTGTTCGCCGACACCGTGATCCGGCTGAA
CCTGCAGAAGCTGGCCTCCATCACCGAGGCCATGAACGACTACAAGGACGACGACGACAAGGACTATAAG
GACGATGATGATAAGGATTACAAAGATGACGACGATAAGCCCCCCAAGAAGAAGCGGAAAGTCACAAGTT
TGTACAAAAAAGCAGGCTCAATGAACTCTCCCAACGAGTCGGATGGGATGTCAGGTCGGGAACCATCCTT
GGAAATCCTGCCGCGGACTTCTCTGCACAGCATCCCTGTGACAGTGGAGGTGAAGCCGGTGCTGCCAAGA
GCCATGCCCAGTTCCATGGGGGGTGGGGGTGGAGGCAGCCCCAGCCCTGTGGAGCTACGGGGGGCTCTGG
TGGGCTCTGTGGACCCCACACTGCGGGAGCAGCAACTGCAGCAGGAGCTCCTGGCGCTCAAGCAGCAGCA
GCAGCTGCAGAAGCAGCTCCTGTTCGCTGAGTTCCAGAAACAGCATGACCACCTGACAAGGCAGCATGAG
GTCCAGCTGCAGAAGCACCTCAAGCAGCAGCAGGAGATGCTGGCAGCCAAGCAGCAGCAGGAGATGCTGG
CAGCCAAGCGGCAGCAGGAGCTGGAGCAGCAGCGGCAGCGGGAGCAGCAGCGGCAGGAAGAGCTGGAGAA
GCAGCGGCTGGAGCAGCAGCTGCTCATCCTGCGGAACAAGGAGAAGAGCAAAGAGAGTGCCATTGCCAGC
ACTGAGGTAAAGCTGAGGCTCCAGGAATTCCTCTTGTCGAAGTCAAAGGAGCCCACACCAGGCGGCCTCA
ACCATTCCCTCCCACAGCACCCCAAATGCTGGGGAGCCCACCATGCTTCTTTGGACCAGAGTTCCCCTCC
CCAGAGCGGCCCCCCTGGGACGCCTCCCTCCTACAAACTGCCTTTGCCTGGGCCCTACGACAGTCGAGAC
GACTTCCCCCTCCGCAAAACAGCCTCTGAACCCAACTTGAAAGTGCGTTCAAGGCTAAAACAGAAGGTGG
CTGAGCGGAGAAGCAGTCCCCTCCTGCGTCGCAAGGATGGGACTGTTATTAGCACCTTTAAGAAGAGAGC
TGTTGAGATCACAGGTGCCGGGCCTGGGGCGTCGTCCGTGTGTAACAGCGCACCCGGCTCCGGCCCCAGC
TCTCCCAACAGCTCCCACAGCACCATCGCTGAGAATGGCTTTACTGGCTCAGTCCCCAACATCCCCACTG
AGATGCTCCCTCAGCACCGAGCCCTCCCTCTGGACAGCTCCCCCAACCAGTTCAGCCTCTACACGTCTCC
TTCTCTGCCCAACATCTCCCTAGGGCTGCAGGCCACGGTCACTGTCACCAACTCACACCTCACTGCCTCC
CCGAAGCTGTCGACACAGCAGGAGGCCGAGAGGCAGGCCCTCCAGTCCCTGCGGCAGGGTGGCACGCTGA
CCGGCAAGTTCATGAGCACATCCTCTATTCCTGGCTGCCTGCTGGGCGTGGCACTGGAGGGCGACGGGAG
CCCCCACGGGCATGCCTCCCTGCTGCAGCATGTGCTGTTGCTGGAGCAGGCCCGGCAGCAGAGCACCCTC
ATTGCTGTGCCACTCCACGGGCAGTCCCCACTAGTGACGGGTGAACGTGTGGCCACCAGCATGCGGACGG
TAGGCAAGCTCCCGCGGCATCGGCCCCTGAGCCGCACTCAGTCCTCACCGCTGCCGCAGAGTCCCCAGGC
CCTGCAGCAGCTGGTCATGCAACAACAGCACCAGCAGTTCCTGGAGAAGCAGAAGCAGCAGCAGCTACAG
CTGGGCAAGATCCTCACCAAGACAGGGGAGCTGCCCAGGCAGCCCACCACCCACCCTGAGGAGACAGAGG
AGGAGCTGACGGAGCAGCAGGAGGTCTTGCTGGGGGAGGGAGCCCTGACCATGCCCCGGGAGGGCTCCAC
AGAGAGTGAGAGCACACAGGAAGACCTGGAGGAGGAGGACGAGGAAGAGGATGGGGAGGAGGAGGAGGAT
TGCATCCAGGTTAAGGACGAGGAGGGCGAGAGTGGTGCTGAGGAGGGGCCCGACTTGGAGGAGCCTGGTG
CTGGATACAAAAAACTGTTCTCAGATGCCCAGCCGCTGCAGCCTTTGCAGGTGTACCAGGCGCCCCTCAG
CCTGGCCACTGTGCCCCACCAGGCCCTGGGCCGTACCCAGTCCTCCCCTGCTGCCCCTGGGGGCATGAAG
AGCCCCCCAGACCAGCCCGTCAAGCACCTCTTCACCACAGGTGTGGTCTACGACACGTTCATGCTAAAGC
ACCAGTGCATGTGCGGGAACACACACGTGCACCCTGAGCATGCTGGCCGGATCCAGAGCATCTGGTCCCG
GCTGCAGGAGACAGGCCTGCTTAGCAAGTGCGAGCGGATCCGAGGTCGCAAAGCCACGCTAGATGAGATC
CAGACAGTGCACTCTGAATACCACACCCTGCTCTATGGGACCAGTCCCCTCAACCGGCAGAAGCTAGACA
GCAAGAAGTTGCTCGGCCCCATCAGCCAGAAGATGTATGCTGTGCTGCCTTGTGGGGGCATCGGGGTGGA
CAGTGACACCGTGTGGAATGAGATGCACTCCTCCAGTGCTGTGCGCATGGCAGTGGGCTGCCTGCTGGAG
CTGGCCTTCAAGGTGGCTGCAGGAGAGCTCAAGAATGGATTTGCCATCATCCGGCCCCCAGGACACCACG
CCGAGGAATCCACAGCCATGGGATTCTGCTTCTTCAACTCTGTAGCCATCACCGCAAAACTCCTACAGCA
GAAGTTGAACGTGGGCAAGGTCCTCATCGTGGACTGGGACATTCACCATGGCAATGGCACCCAGCAGGCG
TTCTACAATGACCCCTCTGTGCTCTACATCTCTCTGCATCGCTATGACAACGGGAACTTCTTTCCAGGCT
CTGGGGCTCCTGAAGAGGTTGGTGGAGGACCAGGCGTGGGGTACAATGTGAACGTGGCATGGACAGGAGG
TGTGGACCCCCCCATTGGAGACGTGGAGTACCTTACAGCCTTCAGGACAGTGGTGATGCCCATTGCCCAC
GAGTTCTCACCTGATGTGGTCCTAGTCTCCGCCGGGTTTGATGCTGTTGAAGGACATCTGTCTCCTCTGG
GTGGCTACTCTGTCACCGCCAGATGTTTTGGCCACTTGACCAGGCAGCTGATGACCCTGGCAGGGGGCCG
GGTGGTGCTGGCCCTGGAGGGAGGCGCTGACTTGACCGCCATCTGTGATGCCTCTGAGGCTTGTGTCTCG
GCTCTGCTCAGTGTAGAGCTGCAGCCCTTGGATGAGGCAGTCTTGCAGCAAAAGCCCAACATCAACGCAG
TGGCCACGCTAGAGAAAGTCATCGAGATCCAGAGCAAACACTGGAGCTGTGTGCAGAAGTTCGCCGCTGG
TCTGGGCCGGTCCCTGCGAGAGGCCCAAGCAGGTGAGACCGAGGAGGCCGAGACTGTGAGCGCCATGGCC
TTGCTGTCGGTGGGGGCCGAGCAGGCCCAGGCTGCGGCAGCCCGGGAACACAGCCCCAGGCCGGCAGAGG
AGCCCATGGAGCAGGAGCCTGCCCTGTGAACCCAGCTTTCTTGTACAAAGTTGGCATTATAAGAAAGCAT
TGCTTATCAATTTGTTGCAACGAACAGGTCACTATCAGTCAAAATAAAATCATTATTTGCCATCCAGCTG
ATATCCCCTATAGTGAGTCGTATTACATGGTCATAGCTGTTTCCTGTGTGAAATTGTTATCCGCTCACAA
TTCCACACAACATACGAGCCGGAAGCATAAAGTGTAAAGCCTGGGGTGCCTAATGAGTGAGCTAACTCAC
ATTAATTGCGTTGCGCTCACTGCCCGCTTTCCAGTCGGGAAACCTGTCGTGCCAGCTGCATTAATGAATC
GGCCAACGCGCGGGGAGAGGCGGTTTGCGTATTGGGCGCTCTTCCGCTTCCTCGCTCACTGACTCGCTGC
GCTCGGTCGTTCGGCTGCGGCGAGCGGTATCAGCTCACTCAAAGGCGGTAATACGGTTATCCACAGAATC
AGGGGATAACGCAGGAAAGAACATGTGAGCAAAAGGCCAGCAAAAGGCCAGGAACCGTAAAAAGGCCGCG
TTGCTGGCGTTTTTCCATAGGCTCCGCCCCCCTGACGAGCATCACAAAAATCGACGCTCAAGTCAGAGGT
GGCGAAACCCGACAGGACTATAAAGATACCAGGCGTTTCCCCCTGGAAGCTCCCTCGTGCGCTCTCCTGT
TCCGACCCTGCCGCTTACCGGATACCTGTCCGCCTTTCTCCCTTCGGGAAGCGTGGCGCTTTCTCATAGC
TCACGCTGTAGGTATCTCAGTTCGGTGTAGGTCGTTCGCTCCAAGCTGGGCTGTGTGCACGAACCCCCCG
TTCAGCCCGACCGCTGCGCCTTATCCGGTAACTATCGTCTTGAGTCCAACCCGGTAAGACACGACTTATC
GCCACTGGCAGCAGCCACTGGTAACAGGATTAGCAGAGCGAGGTATGTAGGCGGTGCTACAGAGTTCTTG
AAGTGGTGGCCTAACTACGGCTACACTAGAAGAACAGTATTTGGTATCTGCGCTCTGCTGAAGCCAGTTA
CCTTCGGAAAAAGAGTTGGTAGCTCTTGATCCGGCAAACAAACCACCGCTGGTAGCGGTGGTTTTTTTGT
TTGCAAGCAGCAGATTACGCGCAGAAAAAAAGGATCTCAAGAAGATCCTTTGATCTTTTCTACGGGGTCT
GACGCTCAGTGGAACGAAAACTCACGTTAAGGGATTTTGGTCATGAGATTATCAAAAAGGATCTTCACCT
AGATCCTTTTAAATTAAAAATGAAGTTTTAAATCAATCTAAAGTATATATGAGTAAACTTGGTCTGACAG
TTACCAATGCTTAATCAGTGAGGCACCTATCTCAGCGATCTGTCTATTTCGTTCATCCATAGTTGCCTGA
CTCCCCGTCGTGTAGATAACTACGATACGGGAGGGCTTACCATCTGGCCCCAGTGCTGCAATGATACCGC
GAGACCCACGCTCACCGGCTCCAGATTTATCAGCAATAAACCAGCCAGCCGGAAGGGCCGAGCGCAGAAG
TGGTCCTGCAACTTTATCCGCCTCCATCCAGTCTATTAATTGTTGCCGGGAAGCTAGAGTAAGTAGTTCG
CCAGTTAATAGTTTGCGCAACGTTGTTGCCATTGCTACAGGCATCGTGGTGTCACGCTCGTCGTTTGGTA
TGGCTTCATTCAGCTCCGGTTCCCAACGATCAAGGCGAGTTACATGATCCCCTATGTTGTGCAAAAAAGC
GGTTAGCTCCTTCGGTCCTCCGATCGTTGTCAGAAGTAAGTTGGCCGCAGTGTTATCACTCATGGTTATG
GCAGCACTGCATAATTCTCTTACTGTCATGCCATCCGTAAGATGCTTTTCTGTGACTGGTGAGTACTCAA
CCAAGTCATTCTGAGAATAGTGTATGCGGCGACCGAGTTGCTCTTGCCCGGCGTCAATACGGGATAATAC
CGCGCCACATAGCAGAACTTTAAAAGTGCTCATCATTGGAAAACGTTCTTCGGGGCGAAAACTCTCAAGG
ATCTTACCGCTGTTGAGATCCAGTTCGATGTAACCCACTCGTGCACCCAACTGATCTTCAGCATCTTTTA
CTTTCACCAGCGTTTCTGGGTGAGCAAAAACAGGAAGGCAAAATGCCGCAAAAAAGGGAATAAGGGCGAC
ACGGAAATGTTGAATACTCATACTCTTCCTTTTTCAATATTATTGAAGCATTTATCAGGGTTATTGTCTC
ATGAGCGGATACATATTTGAATGTATTTAGAAAAATAAACAAATAGGGGTTCCGCGCACATTTCCCCGAA
AAGTGCCACCTGACGTCGACGGATCGGGAGATCTCCCGATCCCCTATGGTGCACTCT
Features (pLannotate 1.2.2; 19 found; start..end, strand, type, name):
    195..574     +  enhancer       CMV enhancer: human cytomegalovirus immediate early enhancer
    575..778     +  promoter       CMV promoter: human cytomegalovirus (CMV) immediate early promoter
    774..807     +  LTR            5' LTR (truncated) (fragment): truncated 5' long terminal repeat (LTR) from HIV-1
    823..841     +  promoter       T7 promoter: promoter for bacteriophage T7 RNA polymerase
    907..1437    +  CDS            PYL1 (fragment): PYL1_ARATH - Also known as RCAR12. Experimental evidence at protein level: Swiss-Prot protein existence level 1. Receptor for abscisic acid (ABA) required for ABA-mediated responses such as stomatal closure and germination inhibition. Inhibits the activity of group-A protein phosphatases type 2C (PP2Cs) when activated by ABA (PubMed:19407143, PubMed:19855379, PubMed:19893533, PubMed:19898420, PubMed:23844015, PubMed:21658606). Can be activated by both (-)-ABA and (+)-ABA (PubMed:23844015). From Arabidopsis thaliana (Mouse-ear cress).
   1441..1461    +  CDS            FLAG (fragment): FLAG® epitope tag, followed by an enterokinase cleavage site
   1486..1509    +  CDS            3xFLAG (fragment): three tandem FLAG® epitope tags
   1534..1558    +  protein_bind   attB1: mutant version of attB; recombination site for the Gateway® BP reaction BP Clonase™
   1561..4926    +  CDS            HDAC5: HDAC5_HUMAN - Also known as KIAA0600. Experimental evidence at protein level: Swiss-Prot protein existence level 1. Responsible for the deacetylation of lysine residues on the N-terminal part of the core histones (H2A, H2B, H3 and H4). Histone deacetylation gives a tag for epigenetic repression and plays an important role in transcriptional regulation, cell cycle progression and developmental events. Histone deacetylases act via the formation of large multiprotein complexes. Involved in muscle maturation by repressing transcription of myocyte enhancer MEF2C. During muscle differentiation, it s
   4930..5029    -  protein_bind   attL2: mutant version of attL; recombination site for the Gateway® LR reaction LR Clonase™
   5047..5065    -  promoter       T7 promoter: promoter for bacteriophage T7 RNA polymerase
   5094..5110    -  protein_bind   lac operator: The lac repressor binds to the lac operator to inhibit transcription in E. coli. This inhibition can be relieved by adding lactose or isopropyl-β-D-thiogalactopyranoside (IPTG). lac repressor encoded by lacI
   5118..5148    -  promoter       lac promoter: promoter for the E. coli lac operon
   5163..5184    -  protein_bind   CAP binding site: CAP binding activates transcription in the presence of cAMP. E. coli catabolite activator protein
   5197..5289    -  CDS            lacI (fragment): lac repressor; lacI; The lac repressor binds to the lac operator to inhibit transcription in E. coli. This inhibition can be relieved by adding lactose or isopropyl-β-D-thiogalactopyranoside (IPTG).
   5472..6060    -  rep_origin     ori: high-copy-number ColE1/pMB1/pBR322/pUC origin of replication
   6231..7091    -  CDS            AmpR: β-lactamase; bla; confers resistance to ampicillin, carbenicillin, and related antibiotics
   7092..7196    -  promoter       AmpR promoter: bla
   7255..40      -  misc_feature   bom (fragment) (across the origin): basis of mobility region from pBR322
