[The description below was written by a language model from this plasmid's Addgene catalogue record and pLannotate feature annotations shown in this document.]
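Description:
pAB-HDAC5(mut-H-A) is a mammalian expression plasmid for producing a PYL-HDAC5 fusion protein carrying the H1006A substitution in human HDAC5. The catalogue lists pAAV-CMV-GFP as the backbone. However, the annotated 7,267-nt sequence shows no AAV ITRs or GFP, and its length is well short of the sum of the recorded backbone and insert sizes, so the backbone entry should be treated cautiously. In bacteria the plasmid replicates from a high-copy ColE1/pUC-type origin and is selected with ampicillin through a β-lactamase gene under its own promoter. Remnants of lac regulatory elements, a lacI fragment and a pBR322 bom fragment are vector carry-over.

Expression is driven by the human CMV immediate-early enhancer and promoter, followed by a T7 promoter upstream of the open reading frame. The coding region begins with a fragment of Arabidopsis PYL1, an abscisic acid (ABA) receptor. FLAG/3xFLAG epitope sequences follow; the catalogue describes this segment as an internal 3xFlag-NLS, although the NLS is not separately annotated. Full-length human HDAC5 comes next, joined through an attB1 site with an attL2-annotated site downstream, consistent with the recorded Gateway cloning. The record also notes a D593E difference from the NCBI reference protein. No polyadenylation signal is annotated.

PYL1 binds PP2C phosphatases when activated by ABA, so a PYL fusion can in principle be recruited by ABA to a partner protein. The associated publication concerns targeted epigenome editing and gene silencing at expanded CAG/CTG repeats. H1006A is presumably a mutant counterpart to wild-type PYL-HDAC5, but the record does not state its functional effect.
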