Addgene plasmid #114397: pAB-HDAC5(mut-H-A)
Purpose: For PYL-HDAC5 H1006A expression
Depositing lab: Vincent Dion. Depositing organization: Universite de Lausanne (UNIL). Publication: Expanded CAG/CTG repeats resist gene silencing mediated by targeted Epigenome editing. Yang B, Borgeaud AC, Buricova M, Aeschbach L, Rodriguez-Lima O, Ruiz Buendia GA, Cinesi C, Taylor AS, Baubec T, Dion V. Hum Mol Genet. 2021 Sep 7. pii: 6365982. doi: 10.1093/hmg/ddab255. PubMed 34494094.
Backbone
  Vector backbone: pAAV-CMV-GFP
  Backbone size w/o insert (bp): 5391
  Vector type: Mammalian Expression
Growth in bacteria
  Bacterial resistance: Ampicillin, 100 μg/mL
  Growth temperature: 37°C
  Growth strain: DH5alpha
  Copy number: Unknown
Gene/Insert
  Gene/Insert name: PYL-HDAC5 H1006A
  Species: H. sapiens (human)
  Insert size (bp): 4054
  Mutation: D593E compared to NCBI ref NP_005465.2
  Promoter: CMV
  Tag / fusion protein: 3xFlag-NLS (internal)
  Cloning method: Gateway Cloning
Terms and licenses: Academic/Nonprofit Terms; Industry Terms: Not Available to Industry
How to cite: pAB-HDAC5(mut-H-A) was a gift from Vincent Dion (Addgene plasmid # 114397 ; http://n2t.net/addgene:114397 ; RRID:Addgene_114397)
